Addgene plasmid #123693: MTK1_031
Purpose: Encodes ConL2 and picornavius peptide 2A (P2A) element as a Type 1 part to be used in the MTK system
Depositing lab: Hana El-Samad. Depositing organization: University of California, San Francisco (UCSF). Publication: A Toolkit for Rapid Modular Construction of Biological Circuits in Mammalian Cells. Fonseca JP, Bonny AR, Kumar GR, Ng AH, Town J, Wu QC, Aslankoohi E, Chen SY, Dods G, Harrigan P, Osimiri LC, Kistler AL, El-Samad H. ACS Synth Biol. 2019 Nov 15;8(11):2593-2606. doi: 10.1021/acssynbio.9b00322. Epub 2019 Nov 5. PubMed 31686495.
Backbone
  Vector backbone: MTK0_027
  Vector type: Mammalian Expression
Growth in bacteria
  Bacterial resistance: Chloramphenicol, 25 μg/mL
  Growth temperature: 37°C
  Growth strain: DH5alpha
  Copy number: Unknown
Gene/Insert
  Gene/Insert name: Connector L2-P2A
  Species: Synthetic
  Cloning method: Restriction Enzyme; 5′ cloning site BsmBI (destroyed during cloning); 3′ cloning site BsmBI (destroyed during cloning)
Terms and licenses: Academic/Nonprofit Terms; Industry Terms: Not Available to Industry
Depositor comments: Type 1 parts are 5' assembly connectors in the MTK. Please visit https://www.biorxiv.org/content/10.1101/506188v2 for BioRxiv preprint
How to cite: MTK1_031 was a gift from Hana El-Samad (Addgene plasmid # 123693 ; http://n2t.net/addgene:123693 ; RRID:Addgene_123693)
