[The description below was written by a language model from this plasmid's Addgene catalogue record and pLannotate feature annotations shown in this document.]
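Description:
MTK1_031 is a small part plasmid (about 1.9 kb) from the Mammalian Toolkit (MTK), a modular hierarchical cloning system for building genetic circuits in mammalian cells. Although catalogued as a mammalian expression vector, it is a storage vector for a single standardized part and not an expression construct in its own right. It is built on the MTK0_027 part-entry backbone. The annotated features are all bacterial maintenance elements: a high-copy ColE1/pUC-type origin of replication and a chloramphenicol acetyltransferase (cat) gene driven by its native cat promoter and followed by a minimal lambda t0 terminator. The plasmid is therefore propagated in E. coli under chloramphenicol selection.

The payload is a synthetic "Connector L2-P2A" insert, which combines the ConL2 left assembly connector with a picornavirus-derived P2A sequence. It was cloned into the backbone through BsmBI sites that were destroyed in the process. The automated feature table does not annotate this short insert, so its exact position and boundaries are not given in the record; it presumably lies in the unannotated region between the origin and the resistance cassette. In the MTK scheme, Type 1 parts are 5' assembly connectors that flank a transcriptional unit and set its position when several units are joined into a multigene plasmid. A 2A peptide causes ribosomal skipping during translation, so that two proteins are produced from one open reading frame. Pairing P2A with the L2 connector suggests that this part links a downstream coding sequence to the preceding unit as a co-translated polycistronic product instead of an independent transcription unit, though the record does not describe this use explicitly.
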