Features (pLannotate 1.2.2; 4 found; start..end, strand, type, name):
    772..806     -  terminator     lambda t0 terminator: minimal transcription terminator from phage lambda (Scholtissek and Grosse, 1987)
    880..1536    -  CDS            cat: CAT_ECOLX - Experimental evidence at protein level: Swiss-Prot protein existence level 1. This enzyme is an effector of chloramphenicol resistance in bacteria. From Escherichia coli. This protein is used as a marker in many commonly used cloning vectors, such as pACYC184.
   1537..1634    -  promoter       cat promoter: promoter of the E. coli cat gene encoding chloramphenicol acetyltransferase
   1718..401     +  rep_origin     ori (across the origin): high-copy-number ColE1/pMB1/pBR322/pUC origin of replication
>Addgene plasmid #123693 | MTK1_031 | addgene full sequence | sequence record 248593 | Addgene NGS Result
CTGTAGCACCGCCTACATACCTCGCTCTGCTAATCCTGTTACCAGTGGCTGCTGCCAGTGGCGATAAGTC
GTGTCTTACCGGGTTGGACTCAAGACGATAGTTACCGGATAAGGCGCAGCGGTCGGGCTGAACGGGGGGT
TCGTGCACACAGCCCAGCTTGGAGCGAACGACCTACACCGAACTGAGATACCTACAGCGTGAGCTATGAG
AAAGCGCCACGCTTCCCGAAGGGAGAAAGGCGGACAGGTATCCGGTAAGCGGCAGGGTCGGAACAGGAGA
GCGCACGAGGGAGCTTCCAGGGGGAAACGCCTGGTATCTTTATAGTCCTGTCGGGTTTCGCCACCTCTGA
CTTGAGCGTCGATTTTTGTGATGCTCGTCAGGGGGGCGGAGCCTATGGAAAAACGCCAGCAACGCGGCCT
TTTTACGGTTCCTGGCCTTTTGCTGGCCTTTTGCTCACATGTTCTTTCCTGCGTTATCCCCTGATTCTGT
GGATAACCGTAGTCGGTCTCACCCTGAATTCGCATCTAGAATAAATCGCAGCCAAGTGAGTGAATAGATG
ACGCACCACGGTCAGACACGGCCACATCGTATCTCACAGGAGCAAGCGCGATAGGAGCACTCACACATAG
TACGGTGATCCGCTGACTCCTTTGCCCAAATAAGACGTGAGCCCGTCTCAGATGGGGGTTCCGGGGCCAC
CAACTTCTCCCTCCTTAAGCAGGCCGGCGACGTCGAGGAAAACCCCGGCCCAGGAACGTGAGACCAGACC
AATAAAAAACGCCCGGCGGCAACCGAGCGTTCTGAACAAATCCAGATGGAGTTCTGAGGTCATTACTGGA
TCTATCAACAGGAGTCCAAGCGAGCTCGATATCAAATTACGCCCCGCCCTGCCACTCATCGCAGTACTGT
TGTAATTCATTAAGCATTCTGCCGACATGGAAGCCATCACAAACGGCATGATGAACCTGAATCGCCAGCG
GCATCAGCACCTTGTCGCCTTGCGTATAATATTTGCCCATGGTGAAAACGGGGGCGAAGAAGTTGTCCAT
ATTGGCCACGTTTAAATCAAAACTGGTGAAACTCACCCAGGGATTGGCTGAAACGAAAAACATATTCTCA
ATAAACCCTTTAGGGAAATAGGCCAGGTTTTCACCGTAACACGCCACATCTTGCGAATATATGTGTAGAA
ACTGCCGGAAATCGTCGTGGTATTCACTCCAGAGCGATGAAAACGTTTCAGTTTGCTCATGGAAAACGGT
GTAACAAGGGTGAACACTATCCCATATCACCAGCTCACCGTCTTTCATTGCCATACGAAATTCCGGATGA
GCATTCATCAGGCGGGCAAGAATGTGAATAAAGGCCGGATAAAACTTGTGCTTATTTTTCTTTACGGTCT
TTAAAAAGGCCGTAATATCCAGCTGAACGGTCTGGTTATAGGTACATTGAGCAACTGACTGAAATGCCTC
AAAATGTTCTTTACGATGCCATTGGGATATATCAACGGTGGTATATCCAGTGATTTTTTTCTCCATTTTA
GCTTCCTTAGCTCCTGAAAATCTCGATAACTCAAAAAATACGCCCGGTAGTGATCTTATTTCATTATGGT
GAAAGTTGGAACCTCTTACGTGCCCGATCAATCATGACCAAAATCCCTTAACGTGAGTTTTCGTTCCACT
GAGCGTCAGACCCCGTAGAAAAGATCAAAGGATCTTCTTGAGATCCTTTTTTTCTGCGCGTAATCTGCTG
CTTGCAAACAAAAAAACCACCGCTACCAGCGGTGGTTTGTTTGCCGGATCAAGAGCTACCAACTCTTTTT
CCGAAGGTAACTGGCTTCAGCAGAGCGCAGATACCAAATACTGTTCTTCTAGTGTAGCCGTAGTTAGGCC
ACCACTTCAAGAACT
